Addgene plasmid #118448: pDRF1-GW yosfGFP-T2A-mCherry
Purpose: Produces equimolar expression of yeast codon-optimized sfGFP and mCherry
Depositing lab: Bas Teusink. Depositing organization: Vrije Universiteit Amsterdam. Publication: In vivo characterisation of fluorescent proteins in budding yeast. Botman D, de Groot DH, Schmidt P, Goedhart J, Teusink B. Sci Rep. 2019 Feb 19;9(1):2234. doi: 10.1038/s41598-019-38913-z. PubMed 30783202.
Backbone
  Vector backbone: pDRF1-GW
  Vector type: Yeast Expression
  Selectable markers: URA3
Growth in bacteria
  Bacterial resistance: Ampicillin, 100 μg/mL
  Growth temperature: 37°C
  Growth strain: DH5alpha
  Copy number: High Copy
Gene/Insert
  Gene/Insert name: yosfGFP-T2A-mCherry
  Species: Synthetic
  Cloning method: Restriction Enzyme; 5′ cloning site unknown (unknown if destroyed); 3′ cloning site unknown (unknown if destroyed)
  Sequencing primers: 5′ AACAATCGTTAATAATTAATTAATTGG; 3′ GAGTCACTTTAAAATTTGTATACAC
Terms and licenses: Academic/Nonprofit Terms; Industry Terms: Not Available to Industry
How to cite: pDRF1-GW yosfGFP-T2A-mCherry was a gift from Bas Teusink (Addgene plasmid # 118448 ; http://n2t.net/addgene:118448 ; RRID:Addgene_118448)
