[The description below was written by a language model from this plasmid's Addgene catalogue record and pLannotate feature annotations shown in this document.]
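Description:
pDRF1-GW yosfGFP-T2A-mCherry is an 8.5 kb yeast expression shuttle plasmid built on the Gateway-compatible pDRF1-GW backbone. In Saccharomyces cerevisiae it is maintained episomally through the 2μ origin of replication and selected by uracil prototrophy through a URA3 cassette with its own promoter, a marker that can also be counterselected with 5-FOA. In E. coli it replicates from a high-copy ColE1/pUC-type origin and is selected with ampicillin through the β-lactamase gene. An f1 origin and remnants of a lac promoter/operator and lacZα region are also present as carry-over from the cloning backbone.

The payload sits between attB1 and attB2 Gateway recombination sites and consists of a yeast codon-optimized superfolder GFP coding sequence followed by mCherry. According to the insert name, the short unannotated gap between them holds a T2A peptide. The 2A sequence causes ribosomal skipping during translation, so a single transcript yields two separate proteins in roughly equimolar amounts, which is the stated purpose of the plasmid. Transcription ends at the ADH1 terminator downstream of attB2. The yeast promoter driving the cassette is not named in the record. The feature table only annotates fragments of yeast genomic sequence (BRP1 and a predicted ORF) in the region upstream of attB1, which presumably contains it.

With mCherry serving as an internal reference produced at a fixed ratio to the green protein, the construct suits ratiometric comparison of fluorescent protein performance in living budding yeast, consistent with the associated study characterising fluorescent proteins in vivo.
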