Features (pLannotate 1.2.2; 26 found; start..end, strand, type, name):
    197..221     +  protein_bind   attB1: mutant version of attB; recombination site for the Gateway® BP reaction BP Clonase™
    232..945     +  CDS            Superfolder GFP: Superfolder GFP is a basic (constitutively fluorescent) green fluorescent protein published in 2005, derived from Aequorea victoria. It is reported to be a very rapidly-maturing weak dimer.
   1027..1734    +  CDS            mCherry: mCherry is a basic (constitutively fluorescent) red fluorescent protein published in 2004, derived from Discosoma sp.. It is reported to be a very rapidly-maturing monomer with low acid sensitivity.
   1747..1771    -  protein_bind   attB2: mutant version of attB; recombination site for the Gateway® BP reaction BP Clonase™
   1799..1825    +  misc_feature   MCS (fragment): pBluescript multiple cloning site
   1834..1852    -  promoter       T7 promoter: promoter for bacteriophage T7 RNA polymerase
   1853..1996    +  CDS            ADH1 (fragment): ADH1_YEAST - Also known as ADC1. Experimental evidence at protein level: Swiss-Prot protein existence level 1. This isozyme preferentially catalyzes the conversion of primary unbranched alcohols to their corresponding aldehydes. Also shows activity toward secondary alcohols. From Saccharomyces cerevisiae (strain ATCC 204508 / S288c) (Baker's yeast).
   2000..2187    +  terminator     ADH1 terminator: S. cerevisiae ADH1; transcription terminator for the S. cerevisiae alcohol dehydrogenase 1 (ADH1) gene
   2195..2352    +  CDS            lacZα (fragment): LacZα fragment of β-galactosidase; lacZ fragment
   2358..2409    -  misc_feature   bom (fragment): basis of mobility region from pBR322
   2414..2497    +  CDS            RAF1 (fragment): RAF_YEAST - Experimental evidence at transcript level: Swiss-Prot protein existence level 2. Antagonizes transcriptional repression of recombinase FLP by REP1-REP2. May play a role in plasmid partitioning. From Saccharomyces cerevisiae (strain ATCC 204508 / S288c) (Baker's yeast).
   2651..3997    -  rep_origin     2μ ori: yeast 2μ plasmid origin of replication
   4002..4018    -  promoter       tet promoter (fragment): E. coli promoter for tetracycline efflux protein gene
   4108..4911    -  CDS            URA3: orotidine-5'-phosphate decarboxylase, required for uracil biosynthesis; S. cerevisiae URA3; yeast auxotrophic marker, counterselectable with 5-fluoroorotic acid (5-FOA)
   4912..5127    -  promoter       URA3 promoter: S. cerevisiae URA3
   5238..5342    +  promoter       AmpR promoter: bla
   5343..6203    +  CDS            AmpR: β-lactamase; bla; confers resistance to ampicillin, carbenicillin, and related antibiotics
   6374..6962    +  rep_origin     ori: high-copy-number ColE1/pMB1/pBR322/pUC origin of replication
   7145..7237    +  CDS            lacI (fragment): lac repressor; lacI; The lac repressor binds to the lac operator to inhibit transcription in E. coli. This inhibition can be relieved by adding lactose or isopropyl-β-D-thiogalactopyranoside (IPTG).
   7250..7271    +  protein_bind   CAP binding site: CAP binding activates transcription in the presence of cAMP. E. coli catabolite activator protein
   7286..7316    +  promoter       lac promoter: promoter for the E. coli lac operon
   7324..7340    +  protein_bind   lac operator: The lac repressor binds to the lac operator to inhibit transcription in E. coli. This inhibition can be relieved by adding lactose or isopropyl-β-D-thiogalactopyranoside (IPTG). lac repressor encoded by lacI
   7421..7849    -  rep_origin     f1 ori (sequence partly withheld): f1 bacteriophage origin of replication; arrow indicates direction of (+) strand synthesis
   7860..8114    -  CDS            BRP1 (fragment): BRP1_YEAST - Protein predicted: Swiss-Prot protein existence level 4. From Saccharomyces cerevisiae (strain ATCC 204508 / S288c) (Baker's yeast).
   8216..8232    -  promoter       ARG4 promoter (fragment): S. cerevisiae ARG4
   8337..8420    +  CDS            YG007_YEAST: Protein predicted: Swiss-Prot protein existence level 4. From Saccharomyces cerevisiae (strain ATCC 204508 / S288c) (Baker's yeast).
>Addgene plasmid #118448 | pDRF1-GW yosfGFP-T2A-mCherry | addgene full sequence | sequence record 246506 | Addgene NGS Result
CAATAGTGAAAATCTTTTTTTCTTCTATATCTACAAAAACTTTTTTTTTCTATCAACCTCGTTGATAAAT
TTTTTCTTTAACAATCGTTAATAATTAATTAATTGGAAAATAACCATTTTTTCTCTCTTTTATACACACA
TTCAAAAGAAAGAAAAAAAATATACCCCAGCCTCGACTAGTGAATTCGCGGCCATCACAAGTTTGTACAA
AAAAGCAGGCTGCTAGCCACCATGTCTAAAGGCGAGGAATTGTTTACAGGTGTAGTTCCTATTTTGGTCG
AACTAGATGGAGATGTCAACGGTCATAAGTTTTCTGTACGTGGTGAAGGCGAAGGTGATGCTACTAATGG
CAAACTGACTCTGAAGTTCATCTGTACGACCGGAAAATTGCCAGTTCCATGGCCTACATTAGTAACAACA
TTAACCTACGGAGTTCAATGCTTTTCAAGATACCCAGATCACATGAAGCAGCATGACTTTTTCAAAAGTG
CTATGCCAGAAGGTTATGTGCAGGAGAGAACTATCTCCTTCAAAGATGATGGTACTTATAAGACAAGAGC
AGAGGTAAAGTTTGAAGGCGATACATTGGTTAATAGAATTGAGCTTAAAGGCATTGATTTTAAGGAAGAT
GGGAATATCCTCGGACATAAACTTGAATACAATTTCAATTCACATAATGTTTATATCACAGCAGATAAAC
AAAAGAATGGTATAAAAGCGAACTTTAAGATTAGACATAACGTGGAAGATGGTAGCGTCCAATTAGCCGA
CCATTACCAACAAAACACTCCTATCGGGGACGGGCCAGTTCTCCTTCCAGACAACCACTACCTATCAACC
CAATCTGTTCTATCTAAAGACCCTAATGAAAAACGAGATCACATGGTCTTGTTAGAGTTCGTGACTGCCG
CTGGTATAACATTAGGAATGGACGAATTGTACAAATCCGGAGAGGGCAGAGGAAGTCTTCTAACATGCGG
TGACGTGGAGGAGAATCCCGGCCCTGGGGATCCACCGGTCGCCACCATGGTGAGCAAGGGCGAGGAGGAT
AACATGGCCATCATCAAGGAGTTCATGCGCTTCAAGGTGCACATGGAGGGCTCCGTGAACGGCCACGAGT
TCGAGATCGAGGGCGAGGGCGAGGGCCGCCCCTACGAGGGCACCCAGACCGCCAAGCTGAAGGTGACCAA
GGGTGGCCCCCTGCCCTTCGCCTGGGACATCCTGTCCCCTCAGTTCATGTACGGCTCCAAGGCCTACGTG
AAGCACCCCGCCGACATCCCCGACTACTTGAAGCTGTCCTTCCCCGAGGGCTTCAAGTGGGAGCGCGTGA
TGAACTTCGAGGACGGCGGCGTGGTGACCGTGACCCAGGACTCCTCCCTGCAGGACGGCGAGTTCATCTA
CAAGGTGAAGCTGCGCGGCACCAACTTCCCCTCCGACGGCCCCGTAATGCAGAAGAAGACCATGGGCTGG
GAGGCCTCCTCCGAGCGGATGTACCCCGAGGACGGCGCCCTGAAGGGCGAGATCAAGCAGAGGCTGAAGC
TGAAGGACGGCGGCCACTACGACGCTGAGGTCAAGACCACCTACAAGGCCAAGAAGCCCGTGCAGCTGCC
CGGCGCCTACAACGTCAACATCAAGTTGGACATCACCTCCCACAACGAGGACTACACCATCGTGGAACAG
TACGAACGCGCCGAGGGCCGCCACTCCACCGGCGGCATGGACGAGCTGTACAAGTAAAGCGGCCGCACCC
AGCTTTCTTGTACAAAGTGGTGTAGTTAATTCATGATGGCCGCTGCAGGTCGACCTCGAGGGGGGGCCCG
GTACCCAATTCGCCCTATAGTGAGTCGTATTACGCGCGGATCCAGCTTTGGACTTCTTCGCCAGAGGTTT
GGTCAAGTCTCCAATCAAGGTTGTCGGCTTGTCTACCTTGCCAGAAATTTACGAAAAGATGGAAAAGGGT
CAAATCGTTGGTAGATACGTTGTTGACACTTCTAAATAAGCGAATTTCTTATGATTTATGATTTTTATTA
TTAAATAAGTTATAAAAAAAATAAGTGTATACAAATTTTAAAGTGACTCTTAGGTTTTAAAACGAAAATT
CTTATTCTTGAGTAACTCTTTCCTGTAGGTCAGGTTGCTTTCTCAGGTATAGCATGAGGTCGCTCTTATT
GACCACACCTCTACCGGCATGCCAATTCACTGGCCGTCGTTTTACAACGTCGTGACTGGGAAAACCCTGG
CGTTACCCAACTTAATCGCCTTGCAGCACATCCCCCTTTCGCCAGCTGGCGTAATAGCGAAGAGGCCCGC
ACCGATCGCCCTTCCCAACAGTTGCGCAGCCTGAATGGCGAATGGCGCCTGATGCGGTATTTTCTCCTTA
CGCATCTGTGCGGTATTTCACACCGCATAATCGGATCGTACTTGTTACCCATCATTGAATTTTGAACATC
CGAACCTGGGAGTTTTCCCTGAAACAGATAGTATATTTGAACCTGTATAATAATATATAGTCTAGCGCTT
TACGGAAGACAATGTATGTATTTCGGTTCCTGGAGAAACTATTGCATCTATTGCATAGGTAATCTTGCAC
GTCGCATCCCCGGTTCATTTTCTGCGTTTCCATCTTGCACTTCAATAGCATATCTTTGTTAACGAAGCAT
CTGTGCTTCATTTTGTAGAACAAAAATGCAACGCGAGAGCGCTAATTTTTCAAACAAAGAATCTGAGCTG
CATTTTTACAGAACAGAAATGCAACGCGAAAGCGCTATTTTACCAACGAAGAATCTGTGCTTCATTTTTG
TAAAACAAAAATGCAACGCGAGAGCGCTAATTTTTCAAACAAAGAATCTGAGCTGCATTTTTACAGAACA
GAAATGCAACGCGAGAGCGCTATTTTACCAACAAAGAATCTATACTTCTTTTTTGTTCTACAAAAATGCA
TCCCGAGAGCGCTATTTTTCTAACAAAGCATCTTAGATTACTTTTTTTCTCCTTTGTGCGCTCTATAATG
CAGTCTCTTGATAACTTTTTGCACTGTAGGTCCGTTAAGGTTAGAAGAAGGCTACTTTGGTGTCTATTTT
CTCTTCCATAAAAAAAGCCTGACTCCACTTCCCGCGTTTACTGATTACTAGCGAAGCTGCGGGTGCATTT
TTTCAAGATAAAGGCATCCCCGATTATATTCTATACCGATGTGGATTGCGCATACTTTGTGAACAGAAAG
TGATAGCGTTGATGATTCTTCATTGGTCAGAAAATTATGAACGGTTTCTTCTATTTTGTCTCTATATACT
ACGTATAGGAAATGTTTACATTTTCGTATTGTTTTCGATTCACTCTATGAATAGTTCTTACTACAATTTT
TTTGTCTAAAGAGTAATACTAGAGATAAACATAAAAAATGTAGAGGTCGAGTTTAGATGCAAGTTCAAGG
AGCGAAAGGTGGATGGGTAGGTTATATAGGGATATAGCACAGAGATATATAGCAAAGAGATACTTTTGAG
CAATGTTTGTGGAAGCGGTATTCGCAATATTTTAGTAGCTCGTTACAGTCCGGTGCGTTTTTGGTTTTTT
GAAAGTGCGTCTTCAGAGCGCTTTTGGTTTTCAAAAGCGCTCTGAAGTTCCTATACTTTCTAGCTAGAGA
ATAGGAACTTCGGAATAGGAACTTCAAAGCGTTTCCGAAAACGAGCGCTTCCGAAAATGCAACGCGAGCT
GCGCACATACAGCTCACTGTTCACGTCGCACCTATATCTGCGTGTTGCCTGTATATATATATACATGAGA
AGAACGGCATAGTGCGTGTTTATGCTTAAATGCGTACTTATATGCGTCTATTTATGTAGGATGAAAGGTA
GTCTAGTACCTCCTGTGATATTATCCCATTCCATGCGGGGTATCGTATGCTTCCTTCAGCACTACCCTTT
AGCTGTTCTATATGCTGCCACTCCTCAATTGGATTAGTCTCATCCTTCAATGCTATCATTTCCTTTGATA
TTGGATCGATCCGATGATAAGCTGTCAAACATGAGAATTGGGTAATAACTGATATAATTAAATTGAAGCT
CTAATTTGTGAGTTTAGTATACATGCATTTACTTATAATACAGTTTTTTAGTTTTGCTGGCCGCATCTTC
TCAAATATGCTTCCCAGCCTGCTTTTCTGTAACGTTCACCCTCTACCTTAGCATCCCTTCCCTTTGCAAA
TAGTCCTCTTCCAACAATAATAATGTCAGATCCTGTAGAGACCACATCATCCACGGTTCTATACTGTTGA
CCCAATGCGTCTCCCTTGTCATCTAAACCCACACCGGGTGTCATAATCAACCAATCGTAACCTTCATCTC
TTCCACCCATGTCTCTTTGAGCAATAAAGCCGATAACAAAATCTTTGTCGCTCTTCGCAATGTCAACAGT
ACCCTTAGTATATTCTCCAGTAGATAGGGAGCCCTTGCATGACAATTCTGCTAACATCAAAAGGCCTCTA
GGTTCCTTTGTTACTTCTTCTGCCGCCTGCTTCAAACCGCTAACAATACCTGGGCCCACCACACCGTGTG
CATTCGTAATGTCTGCCCATTCTGCTATTCTGTATACACCCGCAGAGTACTGCAATTTGACTGTATTACC
AATGTCAGCAAATTTTCTGTCTTCGAAGAGTAAAAAATTGTACTTGGCGGATAATGCCTTTAGCGGCTTA
ACTGTGCCCTCCATGGAAAAATCAGTCAAGATATCCACATGTGTTTTTAGTAAACAAATTTTGGGACCTA
ATGCTTCAACTAACTCCAGTAATTCCTTGGTGGTACGAACATCCAATGAAGCACACAAGTTTGTTTGCTT
TTCGTGCATGATATTAAATAGCTTGGCAGCAACAGGACTAGGATGAGTAGCAGCACGTTCCTTATATGTA
GCTTTCGACATGATTTATCTTCGTTTCCTGCATGTTTTTGTTCTGTGCAGTTGGGTTAAGAATACTGGGC
AATTTCATGTTTCTTCAACACTACATATGCGTATATATACCAATCTAAGTCTGTGCTCCTTCCTTCGTTC
TTCCTTCTGTTCGGAGATTACCGAATCAAAAAAATTTCAAGGAAACCGAAATCAAAAAAAAGAATAAAAA
AAAAATGATGAATTGAAAAGCTAATTCTTGAAGACGAAAGGGCCTCGTGATACGCCTATTTTTATAGGTT
AATGTCATGATAATAATGGTTTCTTAGACGTCAGGTGGCACTTTTCGGGGAAATGTGCGCGGAACCCCTA
TTTGTTTATTTTTCTAAATACATTCAAATATGTATCCGCTCATGAGACAATAACCCTGATAAATGCTTCA
ATAATATTGAAAAAGGAAGAGTATGAGTATTCAACATTTCCGTGTCGCCCTTATTCCCTTTTTTGCGGCA
TTTTGCCTTCCTGTTTTTGCTCACCCAGAAACGCTGGTGAAAGTAAAAGATGCTGAAGATCAGTTGGGTG
CACGAGTGGGTTACATCGAACTGGATCTCAACAGCGGTAAGATCCTTGAGAGTTTTCGCCCCGAAGAACG
TTTTCCAATGATGAGCACTTTTAAAGTTCTGCTATGTGGCGCGGTATTATCCCGTATTGACGCCGGGCAA
GAGCAACTCGGTCGCCGCATACACTATTCTCAGAATGACTTGGTTGAGTACTCACCAGTCACAGAAAAGC
ATCTTACGGATGGCATGACAGTAAGAGAATTATGCAGTGCTGCCATAACCATGAGTGATAACACTGCGGC
CAACTTACTTCTGACAACGATCGGAGGACCGAAGGAGCTAACCGCTTTTTTGCACAACATGGGGGATCAT
GTAACTCGCCTTGATCGTTGGGAACCGGAGCTGAATGAAGCCATACCAAACGACGAGCGTGACACCACGA
TGCCTGTAGCAATGGCAACAACGTTGCGCAAACTATTAACTGGCGAACTACTTACTCTAGCTTCCCGGCA
ACAATTAATAGACTGGATGGAGGCGGATAAAGTTGCAGGACCACTTCTGCGCTCGGCCCTTCCGGCTGGC
TGGTTTATTGCTGATAAATCTGGAGCCGGTGAGCGTGGGTCTCGCGGTATCATTGCAGCACTGGGGCCAG
ATGGTAAGCCCTCCCGTATCGTAGTTATCTACACGACGGGGAGTCAGGCAACTATGGATGAACGAAATAG
ACAGATCGCTGAGATAGGTGCCTCACTGATTAAGCATTGGTAACTGTCAGACCAAGTTTACTCATATATA
CTTTAGATTGATTTAAAACTTCATTTTTAATTTAAAAGGATCTAGGTGAAGATCCTTTTTGATAATCTCA
TGACCAAAATCCCTTAACGTGAGTTTTCGTTCCACTGAGCGTCAGACCCCGTAGAAAAGATCAAAGGATC
TTCTTGAGATCCTTTTTTTCTGCGCGTAATCTGCTGCTTGCAAACAAAAAAACCACCGCTACCAGCGGTG
GTTTGTTTGCCGGATCAAGAGCTACCAACTCTTTTTCCGAAGGTAACTGGCTTCAGCAGAGCGCAGATAC
CAAATACTGTTCTTCTAGTGTAGCCGTAGTTAGGCCACCACTTCAAGAACTCTGTAGCACCGCCTACATA
CCTCGCTCTGCTAATCCTGTTACCAGTGGCTGCTGCCAGTGGCGATAAGTCGTGTCTTACCGGGTTGGAC
TCAAGACGATAGTTACCGGATAAGGCGCAGCGGTCGGGCTGAACGGGGGGTTCGTGCACACAGCCCAGCT
TGGAGCGAACGACCTACACCGAACTGAGATACCTACAGCGTGAGCTATGAGAAAGCGCCACGCTTCCCGA
AGGGAGAAAGGCGGACAGGTATCCGGTAAGCGGCAGGGTCGGAACAGGAGAGCGCACGAGGGAGCTTCCA
GGGGGAAACGCCTGGTATCTTTATAGTCCTGTCGGGTTTCGCCACCTCTGACTTGAGCGTCGATTTTTGT
GATGCTCGTCAGGGGGGCGGAGCCTATGGAAAAACGCCAGCAACGCGGCCTTTTTACGGTTCCTGGCCTT
TTGCTGGCCTTTTGCTCACATGTTCTTTCCTGCGTTATCCCCTGATTCTGTGGATAACCGTATTACCGCC
TTTGAGTGAGCTGATACCGCTCGCCGCAGCCGAACGACCGAGCGCAGCGAGTCAGTGAGCGAGGAAGCGG
AAGAGCGCCCAATACGCAAACCGCCTCTCCCCGCGCGTTGGCCGATTCATTAATGCAGCTGGCACGACAG
GTTTCCCGACTGGAAAGCGGGCAGTGAGCGCAACGCAATTAATGTGAGTTAGCTCACTCATTAGGCACCC
CAGGCTTTACACTTTATGCTTCCGGCTCGTATGTTGTGTGGAATTGTGAGCGGATAACAATTTCACACAG
GAAACAGCTATGACCATGATTACGCCAAGCTTACCGCATCAGGAAATTGTAAGCGTTAATATTTTGTTAA
AATTCGCGTTAAATTTTTGTTAAATCAGCTCATTTTTTAACCAATAGGCCGAAATCGGCAAAATCCCTTA
TAAATCAAAAGAATAGACCGAGATAGGGT
[37 nt withheld, positions 7520-7556]
AAAGAACGTGGACTCCAACGTCAAAGG
[49 nt withheld, positions 7584-7632]
T
[91 nt withheld, positions 7634-7724]
G
[124 nt withheld, positions 7726-7849]
CCATTCGCCAAGCTTCCTGAAACGGAGAAACATAAACAGGCATTGCTGGGATCACCCATACATCACTCTG
TTTTGCCTGACCTTTTCCGGTAATTTGAAAACAAACCCGGTCTCGAAGCGGAGATCCGGCGATAATTACC
GCAGAAATAAACCCATACACGAGACGTAGAACCAGCCGCACATGGCCGGAGAAACTCCTGCGAGAATTTC
GTAAACTCGCGCGCATTGCATCTGTATTTCCTAATGCGGCACTTCCAGGCCTCGATCGAGACCGTTTATC
CATTGCTTTTTTGTTGTCTTTTTCCCTCGTTCACAGAAAGTCTGAAGAAGCTATAGTAGAACTATGAGCT
TTTTTTGTTTCTGTTTTCCTTTTTTTTTTTTTTACCTCTGTGGAAATTGTTACTCTCACACTCTTTAGTT
CGTTTGTTTGTTTTGTTTATTCCAATTATGACCGGTGACGAAACGTGGTCGATGGTGGGTACCGCTTATG
CTCCCCTCCATTAGTTTCGATTATATAAAAAGGCCAAATATTGTATTATTTTCAAATGTCCTATCATTAT
CGTCTAACATCTAATTTCTCTTAAATTTTTTCTCTTTCTTTCCTATAACAC
